>Addgene plasmid #131874 | pDONR221_SLC15A1 | addgene full sequence | sequence record 259023 | Addgene NGS Result
CTTTCCTGCGTTATCCCCTGATTCTGTGGATAACCGTATTACCGCCTTTGAGTGAGCTGATACCGCTCGC
CGCAGCCGAACGACCGAGCGCAGCGAGTCAGTGAGCGAGGAAGCGGAAGAGCGCCCAATACGCAAACCGC
CTCTCCCCGCGCGTTGGCCGATTCATTAATGCAGCTGGCACGACAGGTTTCCCGACTGGAAAGCGGGCAG
TGAGCGCAACGCAATTAATACGCGTACCGCTAGCCAGGAAGAGTTTGTAGAAACGCAAAAAGGCCATCCG
TCAGGATGGCCTTCTGCTTAGTTTGATGCCTGGCAGTTTATGGCGGGCGTCCTGCCCGCCACCCTCCGGG
CCGTTGCTTCACAACGTTCAAATCCGCTCCCGGCGGATTTGTCCTACTCAGGAGAGCGTTCACCGACAAA
CAACAGATAAAACGAAAGGCCCAGTCTTCCGACTGAGCCTTTCGTTTTATTTGATGCCTGGCAGTTCCCT
ACTCTCGCGTTAACGCTAGCATGGATGTTTTCCCAGTCACGACGTTGTAAAACGACGGCCAGTCTTAAGC
TCGGGCCCCAAATAATGATTTTATTTTGACTGATAGTGACCTGTTCGTTGCAACACATTGATGAGCAATG
CTTTTTTATAATGCCAACTTTGTACAAAAAAGCAGGCTCCACCATGGGCATGTCTAAGAGCCACTCCTTC
TTTGGCTACCCTCTGTCTATCTTCTTTATCGTGGTGAACGAGTTCTGCGAGCGGTTCAGCTACTATGGCA
TGAGGGCCATCCTGATCCTGTATTTCACCAACTTTATCAGCTGGGACGATAATCTGTCCACCGCCATCTA
CCACACCTTCGTGGCCCTGTGCTATCTGACCCCAATCCTGGGCGCCCTGATCGCAGACAGCTGGCTGGGC
AAGTTTAAGACAATCGTGTCTCTGAGCATCGTGTACACCATCGGCCAGGCCGTGACATCCGTGAGCTCCA
TCAACGACCTGACCGATCACAATCACGACGGCACACCAGATTCCCTGCCCGTGCACGTGGTGCTGTCTCT
GATCGGACTGGCCCTGATCGCCCTGGGAACCGGAGGCATCAAGCCATGCGTGTCCGCCTTCGGCGGCGAT
CAGTTTGAGGAGGGCCAGGAGAAGCAGCGGAACAGATTCTTTTCTATCTTCTATCTGGCCATCAATGCCG
GCAGCCTGCTGTCCACCATCATCACACCCATGCTGAGGGTGCAGCAGTGCGGCATCCACTCCAAGCAGGC
CTGTTACCCTCTGGCCTTCGGCGTGCCAGCCGCCCTGATGGCAGTGGCCCTGATCGTGTTCGTGCTGGGC
TCTGGCATGTATAAGAAGTTTAAGCCCCAGGGCAACATCATGGGCAAGGTGGCCAAGTGTATCGGCTTCG
CCATCAAGAATAGGTTTCGCCACCGGTCTAAGGCCTTCCCTAAGAGAGAGCACTGGCTGGACTGGGCCAA
GGAGAAGTACGATGAGCGCCTGATCAGCCAGATCAAGATGGTGACCAGAGTGATGTTTCTGTATATCCCA
CTGCCCATGTTCTGGGCCCTGTTTGACCAGCAGGGAAGCAGGTGGACCCTGCAGGCAACCACAATGTCCG
GCAAGATCGGCGCCCTGGAGATCCAGCCCGACCAGATGCAGACAGTGAACGCCATCCTGATCGTGATCAT
GGTGCCCATCTTCGATGCCGTGCTGTACCCTCTGATCGCCAAGTGCGGCTTCAACTTCACCTCCCTGAAG
AAGATGGCCGTGGGCATGGTGCTGGCCTCTATGGCCTTCGTGGTGGCCGCCATCGTGCAGGTGGAGATCG
ATAAGACACTGCCCGTGTTCCCAAAGGGCAACGAGGTGCAGATCAAGGTGCTGAACATCGGCAACAATAC
CATGAATATCAGCCTGCCAGGCGAGATGGTGACACTGGGCCCCATGTCCCAGACCAATGCCTTCATGACA
TTTGACGTGAACAAGCTGACCAGAATCAATATCTCTAGCCCAGGATCCCCTGTGACCGCAGTGACAGACG
ATTTCAAGCAGGGCCAGAGGCACACACTGCTGGTGTGGGCCCCTAACCACTACCAGGTGGTGAAGGATGG
CCTGAACCAGAAGCCAGAGAAGGGCGAGAATGGCATCCGCTTCGTGAACACCTTTAATGAGCTGATCACC
ATCACAATGTCCGGCAAGGTGTATGCCAACATCTCCTCTTACAATGCCTCTACATATCAGTTCTTTCCCA
GCGGCATCAAGGGCTTCACCATCAGCTCCACAGAGATCCCCCCTCAGTGCCAGCCTAACTTCAATACCTT
TTACCTGGAGTTTGGCAGCGCCTACACATATATCGTGCAGCGGAAGAATGACTCTTGTCCAGAGGTGAAG
GTGTTCGAGGATATCAGCGCCAACACCGTGAATATGGCCCTGCAGATCCCCCAGTACTTTCTGCTGACCT
GCGGCGAGGTGGTGTTCTCCGTGACAGGCCTGGAGTTTTCCTATTCTCAGGCCCCTTCTAACATGAAGAG
CGTGCTGCAGGCAGGATGGCTGCTGACCGTGGCAGTGGGCAATATCATCGTGCTGATCGTGGCAGGAGCA
GGACAGTTCAGCAAGCAGTGGGCCGAGTACATCCTGTTTGCCGCCCTGCTGCTGGTGGTGTGCGTGATCT
TCGCCATCATGGCCCGCTTTTACACATATATCAACCCTGCCGAGATCGAGGCCCAGTTCGACGAGGATGA
GAAGAAGAACCGGCTGGAGAAGAGCAATCCATACTTCATGTCCGGCGCCAATTCTCAGAAGCAGATGGAC
CCAGCTTTCTTGTACAAAGTTGGCATTATAAGAAAGCATTGCTTATCAATTTGTTGCAACGAACAGGTCA
CTATCAGTCAAAATAAAATCATTATTTGCCATCCAGCTGATATCCCCTATAGTGAGTCGTATTACATGGT
CATAGCTGTTTCCTGGCAGCTCTGGCCCGTGTCTCAAAATCTCTGATGTTACATTGCACAAGATAAAAAT
ATATCATCATGAACAATAAAACTGTCTGCTTACATAAACAGTAATACAAGGGGTGTTATGAGCCATATTC
AACGGGAAACGTCGAGGCCGCGATTAAATTCCAACATGGATGCTGATTTATATGGGTATAAATGGGCTCG
CGATAATGTCGGGCAATCAGGTGCGACAATCTATCGCTTGTATGGGAAGCCCGATGCGCCAGAGTTGTTT
CTGAAACATGGCAAAGGTAGCGTTGCCAATGATGTTACAGATGAGATGGTCAGACTAAACTGGCTGACGG
AATTTATGCCTCTTCCGACCATCAAGCATTTTATCCGTACTCCTGATGATGCATGGTTACTCACCACTGC
GATCCCCGGAAAAACAGCATTCCAGGTATTAGAAGAATATCCTGATTCAGGTGAAAATATTGTTGATGCG
CTGGCAGTGTTCCTGCGCCGGTTGCATTCGATTCCTGTTTGTAATTGTCCTTTTAACAGCGATCGCGTAT
TTCGTCTCGCTCAGGCGCAATCACGAATGAATAACGGTTTGGTTGATGCGAGTGATTTTGATGACGAGCG
TAATGGCTGGCCTGTTGAACAAGTCTGGAAAGAAATGCATAAACTTTTGCCATTCTCACCGGATTCAGTC
GTCACTCATGGTGATTTCTCACTTGATAACCTTATTTTTGACGAGGGGAAATTAATAGGTTGTATTGATG
TTGGACGAGTCGGAATCGCAGACCGATACCAGGATCTTGCCATCCTATGGAACTGCCTCGGTGAGTTTTC
TCCTTCATTACAGAAACGGCTTTTTCAAAAATATGGTATTGATAATCCTGATATGAATAAATTGCAGTTT
CATTTGATGCTCGATGAGTTTTTCTAATCAGAATTGGTTAATTGGTTGTAACACTGGCAGAGCATTACGC
TGACTTGACGGGACGGCGCAAGCTCATGACCAAAATCCCTTAACGTGAGTTACGCGTCGTTCCACTGAGC
GTCAGACCCCGTAGAAAAGATCAAAGGATCTTCTTGAGATCCTTTTTTTCTGCGCGTAATCTGCTGCTTG
CAAACAAAAAAACCACCGCTACCAGCGGTGGTTTGTTTGCCGGATCAAGAGCTACCAACTCTTTTTCCGA
AGGTAACTGGCTTCAGCAGAGCGCAGATACCAAATACTGTTCTTCTAGTGTAGCCGTAGTTAGGCCACCA
CTTCAAGAACTCTGTAGCACCGCCTACATACCTCGCTCTGCTAATCCTGTTACCAGTGGCTGCTGCCAGT
GGCGATAAGTCGTGTCTTACCGGGTTGGACTCAAGACGATAGTTACCGGATAAGGCGCAGCGGTCGGGCT
GAACGGGGGGTTCGTGCACACAGCCCAGCTTGGAGCGAACGACCTACACCGAACTGAGATACCTACAGCG
TGAGCTATGAGAAAGCGCCACGCTTCCCGAAGGGAGAAAGGCGGACAGGTATCCGGTAAGCGGCAGGGTC
GGAACAGGAGAGCGCACGAGGGAGCTTCCAGGGGGAAACGCCTGGTATCTTTATAGTCCTGTCGGGTTTC
GCCACCTCTGACTTGAGCGTCGATTTTTGTGATGCTCGTCAGGGGGGCGGAGCCTATGGAAAAACGCCAG
CAACGCGGCCTTTTTACGGTTCCTGGCCTTTTGCTGGCCTTTTGCTCACATGTT
Features (pLannotate 1.2.2; 10 found; start..end, strand, type, name):
    121..213     +  CDS            lacI (fragment): lac repressor; lacI; The lac repressor binds to the lac operator to inhibit transcription in E. coli. This inhibition can be relieved by adding lactose or isopropyl-β-D-thiogalactopyranoside (IPTG).
    268..295     -  terminator     rrnB T2 terminator: transcription terminator T2 from the E. coli rrnB gene
    427..470     +  terminator     rrnB T1 terminator: Escherichia coli rrnB; transcription terminator T1 from the E. coli rrnB gene
    517..553     -  CDS            lacZα (fragment): LacZα fragment of β-galactosidase; lacZ fragment
    569..668     +  protein_bind   attL1: mutant version of attL; recombination site for the Gateway® LR reaction LR Clonase™
    674..2797    +  CDS            SLC15A1: S15A1_HUMAN - Also known as PEPT1 From Homo sapiens (Human).
   2799..2898    -  protein_bind   attL2: mutant version of attL; recombination site for the Gateway® LR reaction LR Clonase™
   2916..2934    -  promoter       T7 promoter: promoter for bacteriophage T7 RNA polymerase
   3068..3877    +  CDS            KanR: aminoglycoside phosphotransferase; aph(3')-Ia; confers resistance to kanamycin in bacteria or G418 (Geneticin®) in eukaryotes
   4024..4612    +  rep_origin     ori: high-copy-number ColE1/pMB1/pBR322/pUC origin of replication
