[The description below was written by a language model from this plasmid's Addgene catalogue record and pLannotate feature annotations shown in this document.]
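Description:
pDONR221_SLC15A1 is a Gateway entry clone built on the pDONR221 backbone, carrying a codon-optimized open reading frame for human SLC15A1, the solute carrier also known as PEPT1 (HPEPT1, HPECT1). The sequenced plasmid is 4,674 nt. It is maintained in E. coli at high copy through a ColE1/pUC-type origin of replication and is selected with kanamycin via an aminoglycoside phosphotransferase (KanR) gene.

The 2,124 bp SLC15A1 coding sequence sits directly between attL1 and attL2, the recombination sites recognised in the Gateway LR reaction, so the ORF can be transferred directionally and in frame into any attR-containing destination vector. Upstream of the cassette, rrnB T1 and T2 transcription terminators insulate the insert from read-through transcription originating in the backbone, which helps limit unwanted expression in bacteria. A T7 promoter lies just beyond attL2 in reverse orientation, and short lacI and lacZα fragments are annotated as backbone remnants with no functional role. M13 forward and reverse priming sites flanking the cassette are used for sequence verification.

Although the catalogue lists the vector type as mammalian expression, the feature table shows no eukaryotic promoter, polyadenylation signal or epitope tag, so the plasmid is not itself an expression construct; expression depends on the destination vector chosen. Whether the ORF retains a stop codon is not stated in the record. It belongs to a consortium-generated collection of SLC transporter clones intended as a resource for subcloning transporter ORFs into custom expression vectors for functional and drug-discovery studies.
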