Addgene plasmid #131874: pDONR221_SLC15A1
Purpose: Gateway entry clone with codon-optimized ORF sequence for subcloning into custom expression vectors
Depositing lab: RESOLUTE Consortium & Giulio Superti-Furga. Depositing organization: CeMM Research Center for Molecular Medicine. Publication: The RESOLUTE consortium: unlocking SLC transporters for drug discovery. Superti-Furga G, Lackner D, Wiedmer T, Ingles-Prieto A, Barbosa B, Girardi E, Goldmann U, Gurtl B, Klavins K, Klimek C, Lindinger S, Lineiro-Retes E, Muller AC, Onstein S, Redinger G, Reil D, Sedlyarov V, Wolf G, Crawford M, Everley R, ... Steppan CM. Nat Rev Drug Discov. 2020 Jul;19(7):429-430. doi: 10.1038/d41573-020-00056-6. PubMed 32265506.
Backbone
  Vector backbone: pDONR221
  Backbone manufacturer: Thermo Fisher Scientific
  Backbone size w/o insert (bp): 2550
  Vector type: Mammalian Expression
Growth in bacteria
  Bacterial resistance: Kanamycin, 50 μg/mL
  Growth temperature: 37°C
  Growth strain: Stbl3
  Copy number: High Copy
Gene/Insert
  Gene/Insert name: SLC15A1 (alt name: PEPT1, HPECT1, HPEPT1)
  Species: H. sapiens (human)
  Insert size (bp): 2124
  Entrez Gene: SLC15A1 (a.k.a. HPECT1, HPEPT1, PEPT1)
  Cloning method: Gateway Cloning
  Sequencing primers: 5′ M13-fwd; 3′ M13-rev
Terms and licenses: Academic/Nonprofit Terms; Industry Terms
Depositor comments: For more information on the full Resolute plasmid collection, please see www.addgene.org/depositor-collections/re-solute/. Please provide your feedback on this plasmid to the RESOLUTE consortium by filling out their RESOLUTE repository feedback form: https://forms.office.com/Pages/ResponsePage.aspx?id=0e05yklzmkS7rjFGQL4N7z4feCLQvEJAmVcOCM_u885UN1JJRko0Ukg4TVQwNTZLOUxPQVJWT1NHUCQlQCN0PWcu
How to cite: pDONR221_SLC15A1 was a gift from RESOLUTE Consortium & Giulio Superti-Furga (Addgene plasmid # 131874 ; http://n2t.net/addgene:131874 ; RRID:Addgene_131874)
