>Addgene plasmid #131874 | pDONR221_SLC15A1 | depositor partial sequence | sequence record 253148 | Codon-optimized ORF of SLC15A1
ATGGGCATGTCTAAGAGCCACTCCTTCTTTGGCTACCCTCTGTCTATCTTCTTTATCGTGGTGAACGAGT
TCTGCGAGCGGTTCAGCTACTATGGCATGAGGGCCATCCTGATCCTGTATTTCACCAACTTTATCAGCTG
GGACGATAATCTGTCCACCGCCATCTACCACACCTTCGTGGCCCTGTGCTATCTGACCCCAATCCTGGGC
GCCCTGATCGCAGACAGCTGGCTGGGCAAGTTTAAGACAATCGTGTCTCTGAGCATCGTGTACACCATCG
GCCAGGCCGTGACATCCGTGAGCTCCATCAACGACCTGACCGATCACAATCACGACGGCACACCAGATTC
CCTGCCCGTGCACGTGGTGCTGTCTCTGATCGGACTGGCCCTGATCGCCCTGGGAACCGGAGGCATCAAG
CCATGCGTGTCCGCCTTCGGCGGCGATCAGTTTGAGGAGGGCCAGGAGAAGCAGCGGAACAGATTCTTTT
CTATCTTCTATCTGGCCATCAATGCCGGCAGCCTGCTGTCCACCATCATCACACCCATGCTGAGGGTGCA
GCAGTGCGGCATCCACTCCAAGCAGGCCTGTTACCCTCTGGCCTTCGGCGTGCCAGCCGCCCTGATGGCA
GTGGCCCTGATCGTGTTCGTGCTGGGCTCTGGCATGTATAAGAAGTTTAAGCCCCAGGGCAACATCATGG
GCAAGGTGGCCAAGTGTATCGGCTTCGCCATCAAGAATAGGTTTCGCCACCGGTCTAAGGCCTTCCCTAA
GAGAGAGCACTGGCTGGACTGGGCCAAGGAGAAGTACGATGAGCGCCTGATCAGCCAGATCAAGATGGTG
ACCAGAGTGATGTTTCTGTATATCCCACTGCCCATGTTCTGGGCCCTGTTTGACCAGCAGGGAAGCAGGT
GGACCCTGCAGGCAACCACAATGTCCGGCAAGATCGGCGCCCTGGAGATCCAGCCCGACCAGATGCAGAC
AGTGAACGCCATCCTGATCGTGATCATGGTGCCCATCTTCGATGCCGTGCTGTACCCTCTGATCGCCAAG
TGCGGCTTCAACTTCACCTCCCTGAAGAAGATGGCCGTGGGCATGGTGCTGGCCTCTATGGCCTTCGTGG
TGGCCGCCATCGTGCAGGTGGAGATCGATAAGACACTGCCCGTGTTCCCAAAGGGCAACGAGGTGCAGAT
CAAGGTGCTGAACATCGGCAACAATACCATGAATATCAGCCTGCCAGGCGAGATGGTGACACTGGGCCCC
ATGTCCCAGACCAATGCCTTCATGACATTTGACGTGAACAAGCTGACCAGAATCAATATCTCTAGCCCAG
GATCCCCTGTGACCGCAGTGACAGACGATTTCAAGCAGGGCCAGAGGCACACACTGCTGGTGTGGGCCCC
TAACCACTACCAGGTGGTGAAGGATGGCCTGAACCAGAAGCCAGAGAAGGGCGAGAATGGCATCCGCTTC
GTGAACACCTTTAATGAGCTGATCACCATCACAATGTCCGGCAAGGTGTATGCCAACATCTCCTCTTACA
ATGCCTCTACATATCAGTTCTTTCCCAGCGGCATCAAGGGCTTCACCATCAGCTCCACAGAGATCCCCCC
TCAGTGCCAGCCTAACTTCAATACCTTTTACCTGGAGTTTGGCAGCGCCTACACATATATCGTGCAGCGG
AAGAATGACTCTTGTCCAGAGGTGAAGGTGTTCGAGGATATCAGCGCCAACACCGTGAATATGGCCCTGC
AGATCCCCCAGTACTTTCTGCTGACCTGCGGCGAGGTGGTGTTCTCCGTGACAGGCCTGGAGTTTTCCTA
TTCTCAGGCCCCTTCTAACATGAAGAGCGTGCTGCAGGCAGGATGGCTGCTGACCGTGGCAGTGGGCAAT
ATCATCGTGCTGATCGTGGCAGGAGCAGGACAGTTCAGCAAGCAGTGGGCCGAGTACATCCTGTTTGCCG
CCCTGCTGCTGGTGGTGTGCGTGATCTTCGCCATCATGGCCCGCTTTTACACATATATCAACCCTGCCGA
GATCGAGGCCCAGTTCGACGAGGATGAGAAGAAGAACCGGCTGGAGAAGAGCAATCCATACTTCATGTCC
GGCGCCAATTCTCAGAAGCAGATG
